>Addgene plasmid #91117 | pTRANS_223 | addgene full sequence | sequence record 182765 | Addgene NGS Result
GTAGGCGGTGCTACAGAGTTCTTGAAGTGGTGGCCTAACTACGGCTACACTAGAAGGACAGTATTTGGTA
TCTGCGCTCTGCTGAAGCCAGTTACCTTCGGAAAAAGAGTTGGTAGCTCTTGATCCGGCAAACAAACCAC
CGCTGGTAGCGGTGGTTTTTTTGTTTGCAAGCAGCAGATTACGCGCAGAAAAAAAGGATCTCAAGAAGAT
CCTTTGATCTTTTCTACGGGGTCTGACGCTCAGTGGAACGAAAACTCACGTTAAGGGATTTTGGTCATGC
ATTCTAGGTACTAAAACAATTCATCCAGTAAAATATAATATTTTATTTTCTCCCAATCAGGCTTGATCCC
CAGTAAGTCAAAAAATAGCTCGACATACTGTTCTTCCCCGATATCCTCCCTGATCGACCGGACGCAGAAG
GCAATGTCATACCACTTGTCCGCCCTGCCGCTTCTCCCAAGATCAATAAAGCCACTTACTTTGCCATCTT
TCACAAAGATGTTGCTGTCTCCCAGGTCGCCGTGGGAAAAGACAAGTTCCTCTTCGGGCTTTTCCGTCTT
TAAAAAATCATACAGCTCGCGCGGATCTTTAAATGGAGTGTCTTCTTCCCAGTTTTCGCAATCCACATCG
GCCAGATCGTTATTCAGTAAGTAATCCAATTCGGCTAAGCGGCTGTCTAAGCTATTCGTATAGGGACAAT
CCGATATGTCGATGGAGTGAAAGAGCCTGATGCACTCCGCATACAGCTCGATAATCTTTTCAGGGCTTTG
TTCATCTTCATACTCTTCCGAGCAAAGGACGCCATCGGCCTCACTCATGAGCAGATTGCTCCAGCCATCA
TGCCGTTCAAAGTGCAGGACCTTTGGAACAGGCAGCTTTCCTTCCAGCCATAGCATCATGTCCTTTTCCC
GTTCCACATCATAGGTGGTCCCTTTATACCGGCTGTCCGTCATTTTTAAATATAGGTTTTCATTTTCTCC
CACCAGCTTATATACCTTAGCAGGAGACATTCCTTCCGTATCTTTTACGCAGCGGTATTTTTCGATCAGT
TTTTTCAATTCCGGTGATATTCTCATTTTAGCCATTTATTATTTCCTTCCTCTTTTCTACAGTATTTAAA
GATACCCCAAGAAGCTAATTATAACAAGACGAACTCCAATTCACTGTTCCTTGCATTCTAAAACCTTAAA
TACCAGAAAACAGCTTTTTCAAAGTTGTTTTCAAAGTTGGCGTATAACATAGTATCGACGGAGCCGATTT
TGAAACCGCGGTGATCACAGGCAGCAACGCTCTGTCATCGTTACAATCAACATGCTACCCTCCGCGAGAT
CATCCGTGTTTCAAACCCGGCAGCTTAGTTGCCGTTCTTCCGAATAGCATCGGTAACATGAGCAAAGTCT
GCCGCCTTACAACGGCTCTCCCGCTGACGCCGTCCCGGACTGATGGGCTGCCTGTATCGAGTGGTGATTT
TGTGCCGAGCTGCCGGTCGGGGAGCTGTTGGCTGGCTGGTGGCAGGATATATTGTGGTGTAAACAAATTG
ACGCTTAGACAACTTAATAACACATTGCGGACGTTTTTAATGTACTGAATTAACGCCGAATTAATTCGGG
GGATCTGGATTTTAGTACTGGATTTTGGTTTTAGGAATTAGAAATTTTATTGATAGAAGTATTTTACAAA
TACAAATACATACTAAGGGTTTCTTATATGCTCAACACATGAGCGAAACCCTATAGGAACCCTAATTCCC
TTATCTGGGAACTACTCACACATTATTATGGAGAAACTCGAGCTTGTCGATCGACTCTAGCTAGAGGATC
GATCCGAACCCCAGAGTCCCGCTCAGAAGAACTCGTCAAGAAGGCGATAGAAGGCGATGCGCTGCGAATC
GGGAGCGGCGATACCGTAAAGCACGAGGAAGCGGTCAGCCCATTCGCCGCCAAGTTCTTCAGCAATATCA
CGGGTAGCCAACGCTATGTCCTGATAGCGGTCCGCCACACCCAGCCGGCCACAGTCGATGAATCCAGAAA
AGCGGCCATTTTCCACCATGATATTCGGCAAGCAGGCATCGCCATGTGTCACGACGAGATCCTCGCCGTC
GGGCATGCGCGCCTTGAGCCTGGCGAACAGTTCGGCTGGCGCGAGCCCCTGATGTTCTTCGTCCAGATCA
TCCTGATCGACAAGACCGGCTTCCATCCGAGTACGTGCTCGCTCGATGCGATGTTTCGCTTGGTGGTCGA
ATGGGCAGGTAGCCGGATCAAGCGTATGCAGCCGCCGCATTGCATCAGCCATGATGGATACTTTCTCGGC
AGGAGCAAGGTGAGATGACAGGAGATCCTGCCCCGGCACTTCGCCCAATAGCAGCCAGTCCCTTCCCGCT
TCAGTGACAACGTCGAGCACAGCTGCGCAAGGAACGCCCGTCGTGGCCAGCCACGATAGCCGCGCTGCCT
CGTCCTGGAGTTCATTCAGGGCACCGGACAGGTCGGTCTTGACAAAAAGAACCGGGCGCCCCTGCGCTGA
CAGCCGAAACACGGCGGCATCAGAGCAGCCGATTGTCTGTTGTGCCCAGTCATAGCCGAATAGCCTCTCC
ACCCAAGCGGCCGGAGAACCTGCGTGCAATCCATCTTGTTCAATCCCCATGGTCGATCGACAGATCTGCG
AAAGCTCGAGAGAGATAGATTTGTAGAGAGAGACTGGTGATTTCAGCGTGTCCTCTCCAAATGAAATGAA
CTTCCTTATATAGAGGAAGGGTCTTGCGAAGGATAGTGGGATTGTGCGTCATCCCTTACGTCAGTGGAGA
TATCACATCAATCCACTTGCTTTGAAGACGTGGTTGGAACGTCTTCTTTTTCCACGATGCTCCTCGTGGG
TGGGGGTCCATCTTTGGGACCACTGTCGGCAGAGGCATCTTGAACGATAGCCTTTCCTTTATCGCAATGA
TGGCATTTGTAGGTGCCACCTTCCTTTTCTACTGTCCTTTTGATGAAGTGACAGATAGCTGGGCAATGGA
ATCCGAGGAGGTTTCCCGATATTACCCTTTGTTGAAAAGTCTCAATAGCCCTTTGGTCTTCTGAGACTGT
ATCTTTGATATTCTTGGAGTAGACGAGAGTGTCGTGCTCCACCATGTTCACATCAATCCACTTGCTTTGA
AGACGTGGTTGGAACGTCTTCTTTTTCCACGATGCTCCTCGTGGGTGGGGGTCCATCTTTGGGACCACTG
TCGGCAGAGGCATCTTGAACGATAGCCTTTCCTTTATCGCAATGATGGCATTTGTAGGTGCCACCTTCCT
TTTCTACTGTCCTTTTGATGAAGTGACAGATAGCTGGGCAATGGAATCCGAGGAGGTTTCCCGATATTAC
CCTTTGTTGAAAAGTCTCAATAGCCCTTTGGTCTTCTGAGACTGTATCTTTGATATTCTTGGAGTAGACG
AGAGTGTCGTGCTCCACCATGTTGGCAAGCTGCTCTAGCCAATACGCAAACCGCCTCTCCCCGCGCGTTG
GCCGATTCATTAATGCAGCTGGCACGACAGGTTTCCCGACTGGAAAGCGGGCAGTGAGCGCAACGCAATT
AATGTGAGTTAGCTCACTCATTAGGCACCCCAGGCTTTACACTTTATGCTTCCGGCTCGTATGTTGTGTG
GAATTGTGAGCGGATAACAATTTCACACAGGAAACAGCTATGACATGATTACGAATTCGAGTAAGGTAGT
GAACAGAAGTCCGGCAGGTCCTTAGCGAAAAAACGGGGTGTGCCAGAAAACTCTATCCTCTACCCTGCGT
GGAGGTGTGAATTCTGCACACTGCAAATGCAATGTGTCCAATGCTTTATATAGGGCAGGTTTTGGCGGGA
GAACAGGGCCCTAGTGTTCCCACGGTAGCGTAGCGAATCGTGTGGGCCCTGTTCGGTGTGCGGTCGGGGG
GCCTCCACGCGGGTTATAATATTACCCCGCGTGGTGGCCCCCGACGCGCACTCGGCTTTTCGTGAGTGCG
CGGAGGCTTTTGGACCACATCTTTTCTGATCACTTTCGTGGAAGATGTTGATTTATCACACTTTTGACGG
GGAAATCTGTGCCATGCCTTAGCTTATAAGGAAGTGCGTGGTAGCCCATCTCGACAAGTTTGTACCGATC
AAAAGCAGGTGACAAGTTTGTACAAAAAAGCTGAACGAGAAACGTAAAATGATATAAATATCAATATATT
AAATTAGATTTTGCATAAAAAACAGACTACATAATACTGTAAAACACAACATATCCAGTCACTATGGCGG
CCGCATTAGGCACCCCAGGCTTTACACTTTATGCTTCCGGCTCGTATAATGTGTGGATTTTGAGTTAGGA
TCCGTCGAGATTTTCAGGAGCTAAGGAAGCTAAAATGGAGAAAAAAATCACTGGATATACCACCGTTGAT
ATATCCCAATGGCATCGTAAAGAACATTTTGAGGCATTTCAGTCAGTCGCTCAATGTACCTATAACCAGA
CCGTTCAGCTGGATATTACGGCCTTTTTAAAGACCGTAAAGAAAAATAAGCACAAGTTTTATCCGGCCTT
TATTCACATTCTTGCCCGCCTGATGAATGCTCATCCGGAATTCCGTATGGCAATGAAAGACGGTGAGCTG
GTGATATGGGATAGTGTTCACCCTTGTTACACCGTTTTCCATGAGCAAACTGAAACGTTTTCATCGCTCT
GGAGTGAATACCACGACGATTTCCGGCAGTTTCTACACATATATTCGCAAGATGTGGCGTGTTACGGTGA
AAACCTGGCCTATTTCCCTAAAGGGTTTATTGAGAATATGTTTTTCGTCTCAGCCAATCCCTGGGTGAGT
TTCACCAGTTTTGATTTAAACGTGGCCAATATGGACAACTTCTTCGCCCCCGTTTTCACCATGGGCAAAT
ATTATACGCAAGGCGACAAGGTGCTGATGCCGCTGGCGATTCAGGTTCATCATGCCGTTTGTGATGGCTT
CCATGTCGGCAGAATGCTTAATGAATTACAACAGTACTGCGATGAGTGGCAGGCGGGGCGTAATCTAGAG
GATCCGGCTTACTAAAAGCCAGATAACAGTATGCGTATTTGCGCGCTGATTTTTGCGGTATAAGAATATA
TACTGATATGTATACCCGAAGTATGTCAAAAAGAGGTATGCTATGAAGCAGCGTATTACAGTGACAGTTG
ACAGCGACAGCTATCAGTTGCTCAAGGCATATATGATGTCAATATCTCCGGTCTGGTAAGCACAACCATG
CAGAATGAAGCCCGTCGTCTGCGTGCCGAACGCTGGAAAGCGGAAAATCAGGAAGGGATGGCTGAGGTCG
CCCGGTTTATTGAAATGAACGGCTCTTTTGCTGACGAGAACAGGGGCTGGTGAAATGCAGTTTAAGGTTT
ACACCTATAAAAGAGAGAGCCGTTATCGTCTGTTTGTGGATGTACAGAGTGATATTATTGACACGCCCGG
GCGACGGATGGTGATCCCCCTGGCCAGTGCACGTCTGCTGTCAGATAAAGTCCCCCGTGAACTTTACCCG
GTGGTGCATATCGGGGATGAAAGCTGGCGCATGATGACCACCGATATGGCCAGTGTGCCGGTCTCCGTTA
TCGGGGAAGAAGTGGCTGATCTCAGCCACCGCGAAAATGACATCAAAAACGCCATTAACCTGATGTTCTG
GGGAATATAAATGTCAGGCTCCCTTATACACAGCCAGTCTGCAGGTCGACCATAGTGACTGGATATGTTG
TGTTTTACAGTATTATGTAGTCTGTTTTTTATGCAAAATCTAATTTAATATATTGATATTTATATCATTT
TACGTTTCTCGTTCAGCTTTCTTGTACAAAGTGGTCACCTGCAAAAAGTGTTTGATCGCCGGCGGTACAA
AGTGGTTAAAATAATATTTTATTTATCTCATGTCATTCGATTACAGAGGCTCGGCTACGAGCAAAGACAA
ACCAAATATAACAAACAACAACCCTTACACAATGACATCGGAAAACGAAATACAACACCCTGAGATATTA
CATTTATAGAAACTGTACGCCGTCCGCGCTAGGACAGTCACTGCGAAGCAGTGACGTCTTCGCCGGAGGC
GAACGAGTAGTTGATGAACGTCTCGCCTTCATACATGTAGTGAACAACAGTGTTAGAGTACATGTAATCC
GACTGTTCGGGAGTCATATCCTTGAGCCAATCTTCGTCTGGATTAACTAAAATGATGCAAGGTATTCCAC
CCCGTATGACCTTTCGCTTACCATATTTTGGATTGACCGTGAAGTCACGCTGAGCCCCGACGAAGCACTT
CCAGTTGGGTGTGAACTTGAATGGAATGTCGTCGATGATATTATACTTGGCGTTGACGTCATATGTTGTG
AAATCAACTAGACTGTTATAATAATTGTGTGTCCCTAGAGACCTTGCCCAGGAAGTCTTTCCTGTTCTGG
TTGGCCCGCAGATGTAGATGGACTTATGCCTCCCCGGTGACTCCTGGAATAATCGTCCATCCACTCTAAG
TCAGATTGCGCTTGATCCGCAGGAGTGGAAGTACAAAGGATATAGGATTCGAGGCTTACGGAGTAGAGAT
GTTCATTTTTCCAGCTTTCAATGGTCTCATGGCAAATGAGTGATTCGGTTGGAAACTCAGGTGTGTAAGT
GGCAACTGGGTCAGGAAATAGATGGCGTGCCGTGTACTCGAAGTCTTTGAGACGGATAGACCATTCAAAC
GGAAAACGATTGCAAACCATGCTGAGGAATTCCTCGCGAGAGGAACTAGATTCAATGATCTGTTTCATAT
CCGCATCACGGTCTTTACGACCTGGAGTTGAAACAGCCACGAATGTTCCCCACTCAGCTGTGTTTACATC
GGAGTCAACCTCCTTCGTGATGTAATCACGAACTTGGTTGCAGTCTTTGGCAGCTTGTATATTTGGATGG
AATATGGAGAATGGAGATGTATCCATACGGAGGTTTAAGGCATTGGGATTGGTGATGGAAGCACGAAGCT
TGTTCTGCACGAGAACGTGCAGATGTGGTGATCCATCTTCGTGGAGCTCTCTAACAGCAGCGATGTAGAG
GGGCTCATATTTGTTCAAGAGAGTGCGAAGTGAATCCAAGGCGTACTGTGGCTCAAGGGTACATTGAGGA
TATGTTAGAAAGAGGTACTTGGAATAGACACGGAACCTGGGTGCAGATGAAGAGGCCATGGTAGTGAACA
GAAGTCCGGCAGGTCCTTAGCGAAAAAACGGGGTGTGCCAGAAAACTCTATCCTCTACCCTGCGTGGAGG
TGTGAATTCTGCACACTGCAAATGCAATGTGTCCAATGCTTTATATAGGGCAGGTTTTGGCGGGAGAACA
GGGCCCTAGTGTTCCCACGGTAGCGTAGCGAATCGTGTGGGCCCTGTTCGGTGTGCGGTCGGGGGGCCTC
CACGCGGGTTATAATATTACCCCGCGTGGTGGCCCCCGACGCGCACTCGGCTTTTCGTGAGTGCGCGGAG
GCTTTTGGACCACATCTTTTCTGATCACTTTCGTGGAAGATGTTGATTTATCACACTTTTGACGGGGAAA
TCTGTGCCATGCCTTAGCTTATAAGGAAGTGCGTGGTAGCCCATCTCGGGGCCCTCGATTCGACGTTCCT
GTTTAAACTATCAGTGTTTGACAGGATATATTGGCGGGTAAACCTAAGAGAAAAGAGCGTTTATTAGAAT
AATCGGATATTTAAAAGGGCGTGAAAAGGTTTATCCGTTCGTCCATTTGTATGTGCATGCCAACCACAGG
GTTCCCCTCGGGATCAAAGTACTTTGATCCAACCCCTCCGCTGCTATAGTGCAGTCGGCTTCTGACGTTC
AGTGCAGCCGTCTTCTGAAAACGACATGTCGCACAAGTCCTAAGTTACGCGACAGGCTGCCGCCCTGCCC
TTTTCCTGGCGTTTTCTTGTCGCGTGTTTTAGTCGCATAAAGTAGAATACTTGCGACTAGAACCGGAGAC
ATTACGCCATGAACAAGAGCGCCGCCGCTGGCCTGCTGGGCTATGCCCGCGTCAGCACCGACGACCAGGA
CTTGACCAACCAACGGGCCGAACTGCACGCGGCCGGCTGCACCAAGCTGTTTTCCGAGAAGATCACCGGC
ACCAGGCGCGACCGCCCGGAGCTGGCCAGGATGCTTGACCACCTACGCCCTGGCGACGTTGTGACAGTGA
CCAGGCTAGACCGCCTGGCCCGCAGCACCCGCGACCTACTGGACATTGCCGAGCGCATCCAGGAGGCCGG
CGCGGGCCTGCGTAGCCTGGCAGAGCCGTGGGCCGACACCACCACGCCGGCCGGCCGCATGGTGTTGACC
GTGTTCGCCGGCATTGCCGAGTTCGAGCGTTCCCTAATCATCGACCGCACCCGGAGCGGGCGCGAGGCCG
CCAAGGCCCGAGGCGTGAAGTTTGGCCCCCGCCCTACCCTCACCCCGGCACAGATCGCGCACGCCCGCGA
GCTGATCGACCAGGAAGGCCGCACCGTGAAAGAGGCGGCTGCACTGCTTGGCGTGCATCGCTCGACCCTG
TACCGCGCACTTGAGCGCAGCGAGGAAGTGACGCCCACCGAGGCCAGGCGGCGCGGTGCCTTCCGTGAGG
ACGCATTGACCGAGGCCGACGCCCTGGCGGCCGCCGAGAATGAACGCCAAGAGGAACAAGCATGAAACCG
CACCAGGACGGCCAGGACGAACCGTTTTTCATTACCGAAGAGATCGAGGCGGAGATGATCGCGGCCGGGT
ACGTGTTCGAGCCGCCCGCGCACGGCTCAACCGTGCGGCTGCATGAAATCCTGGCCGGTTTGTCTGATGC
CAAGCTGGCGGCCTGGCCGGCCAGCTTGGCCGCTGAAGAAACCGAGCGCCGCCGTCTAAAAAGGTGATGT
GTATTTGAGTAAAACAGCTTGCGTCATGCGGTCGCTGCGTATATGATGCGATGAGTAAATAAACAAATAC
GCAAGGGGAACGCATGAAGGTTATCGCTGTACTTAACCAGAAAGGCGGGTCAGGCAAGACGACCATCGCA
ACCCATCTAGCCCGCGCCCTGCAACTCGCCGGGGCCGATGTTCTGTTAGTCGATTCCGATCCCCAGGGCA
GTGCCCGCGATTGGGCGGCCGTGCGGGAAGATCAACCGCTAACCGTTGTCGGCATCGACCGCCCGACGAT
TGACCGCGACGTGAAGGCCATCGGCCGGCGCGACTTCGTAGTGATCGACGGAGCGCCCCAGGCGGCGGAC
TTGGCTGTGTCCGCGATCAAGGCAGCCGACTTCGTGCTGATTCCGGTGCAGCCAAGCCCTTACGACATAT
GGGCCACCGCCGACCTGGTGGAGCTGGTTAAGCAGCGCATTGAGGTCACGGATGGAAGGCTACAAGCGGC
CTTTGTCGTGTCGCGGGCGATCAAAGGCACGCGCATCGGCGGTGAGGTTGCCGAGGCGCTGGCCGGGTAC
GAGCTGCCCATTCTTGAGTCCCGTATCACGCAGCGCGTGAGCTACCCAGGCACTGCCGCCGCCGGCACAA
CCGTTCTTGAATCAGAACCCGAGGGCGACGCTGCCCGCGAGGTCCAGGCGCTGGCCGCTGAAATTAAATC
AAAACTCATTTGAGTTAATGAGGTAAAGAGAAAATGAGCAAAAGCACAAACACGCTAAGTGCCGGCCGTC
CGAGCGCACGCAGCAGCAAGGCTGCAACGTTGGCCAGCCTGGCAGACACGCCAGCCATGAAGCGGGTCAA
CTTTCAGTTGCCGGCGGAGGATCACACCAAGCTGAAGATGTACGCGGTACGCCAAGGCAAGACCATTACC
GAGCTGCTATCTGAATACATCGCGCAGCTACCAGAGTAAATGAGCAAATGAATAAATGAGTAGATGAATT
TTAGCGGCTAAAGGAGGCGGCATGGAAAATCAAGAACAACCAGGCACCGACGCCGTGGAATGCCCCATGT
GTGGAGGAACGGGCGGTTGGCCAGGCGTAAGCGGCTGGGTTGCCTGCCGGCCCTGCAATGGCACTGGAAC
CCCCAAGCCCGAGGAATCGGCGTGAGCGGTCGCAAACCATCCGGCCCGGTACAAATCGGCGCGGCGCTGG
GTGATGACCTGGTGGAGAAGTTGAAGGCCGCGCAGGCCGCCCAGCGGCAACGCATCGAGGCAGAAGCACG
CCCCGGTGAATCGTGGCAAGCGGCCGCTGATCGAATCCGCAAAGAATCCCGGCAACCGCCGGCAGCCGGT
GCGCCGTCGATTAGGAAGCCGCCCAAGGGCGACGAGCAACCAGATTTTTTCGTTCCGATGCTCTATGACG
TGGGCACCCGCGATAGTCGCAGCATCATGGACGTGGCCGTTTTCCGTCTGTCGAAGCGTGACCGACGAGC
TGGCGAGGTGATCCGCTACGAGCTTCCAGACGGGCACGTAGAGGTTTCCGCAGGGCCGGCCGGCATGGCC
AGTGTGTGGGATTACGACCTGGTACTGATGGCGGTTTCCCATCTAACCGAATCCATGAACCGATACCGGG
AAGGGAAGGGAGACAAGCCCGGCCGCGTGTTCCGTCCACACGTTGCGGACGTACTCAAGTTCTGCCGGCG
AGCCGATGGCGGAAAGCAGAAAGACGACCTGGTAGAAACCTGCATTCGGTTAAACACCACGCACGTTGCC
ATGCAGCGTACGAAGAAGGCCAAGAACGGCCGCCTGGTGACGGTATCCGAGGGTGAAGCCTTGATTAGCC
GCTACAAGATCGTAAAGAGCGAAACCGGGCGGCCGGAGTACATCGAGATCGAGCTAGCTGATTGGATGTA
CCGCGAGATCACAGAAGGCAAGAACCCGGACGTGCTGACGGTTCACCCCGATTACTTTTTGATCGATCCC
GGCATCGGCCGTTTTCTCTACCGCCTGGCACGCCGCGCCGCAGGCAAGGCAGAAGCCAGATGGTTGTTCA
AGACGATCTACGAACGCAGTGGCAGCGCCGGAGAGTTCAAGAAGTTCTGTTTCACCGTGCGCAAGCTGAT
CGGGTCAAATGACCTGCCGGAGTACGATTTGAAGGAGGAGGCGGGGCAGGCTGGCCCGATCCTAGTCATG
CGCTACCGCAACCTGATCGAGGGCGAAGCATCCGCCGGTTCCTAATGTACGGAGCAGATGCTAGGGCAAA
TTGCCCTAGCAGGGGAAAAAGGTCGAAAAGGCCTCTTTCCTGTGGATAGCACGTACATTGGGAACCCAAA
GCCGTACATTGGGAACCGGAACCCGTACATTGGGAACCCAAAGCCGTACATTGGGAACCGGTCACACATG
TAAGTGACTGATATAAAAGAGAAAAAAGGCGATTTTTCCGCCTAAAACTCTTTAAAACTTATTAAAACTC
TTAAAACCCGCCTGGCCTGTGCATAACTGTCTGGCCAGCGCACAGCCCAAGAGCTGCAAAAAGCGCCTAC
CCTTCGGTCGCTGCGCTCCCTACGCCCCGCCGCTTCGCGTCGGCCTATCGCGGCCGCTGGCCGCTCAAAA
ATGGCTGGCCTACGGCCAGGCAATCTACCAGGGCGCGGACAAGCCGCGCCGTCGCCACTCGACCGCCGGC
GCCCACATCAAGGCACCCTGCCTCGCGCGTTTCGGTGATGACGGTGAAAACCTCTGACACATGCAGCTCC
CGGAAACGGTCACAGCTTGTCTGTAAGCGGATGCCGGGAGCAGACAAGCCCGTCAGGGCGCGTCAGCGGG
TGTTGGCGGGTGTCGGGGCGCAGCCATGACCCAGTCACGTAGCGATAGCGGAGTGTATACTGGCTTAACT
ATGCGGCATCAGAGCAGATTGTACTGAGAGTGCACCATATGCGGTGTGAAATACCGCACAGATGCGTAAG
GAGAAAATACCGCATCAGGCCCTCTTCCGCTTCCTCGCTCACTGACTCGCTGCGCTCGGTCGTTCGGCTG
CGGCGAGCGGTATCAGCTCACTCAAAGGCGGTAATACGGTTATCCACAGAATCAGGGGATAACGCAGGAA
AGAACATGTGAGCAAAAGGCCAGCAAAAGGCCAGGAACCGTAAAAAGGCCGCGTTGCTGGCGTTTTTCCA
TAGGCTCCGCCCCCCTGACGAGCATCACAAAAATCGACGCTCAAGTCAGAGGTGGCGAAACCCGACAGGA
CTATAAAGATACCAGGCGTTTCCCCCTGGAAGCTCCCTCGTGCGCTCTCCTGTTCCGACCCTGCCGCTTA
CCGGATACCTGTCCGCCTTTCTCCCTTCGGGAAGCGTGGCGCTTTCTCATAGCTCACGCTGTAGGTATCT
CAGTTCGGTGTAGGTCGTTCGCTCCAAGCTGGGCTGTGTGCACGAACCCCCCGTTCAGCCCGACCGCTGC
GCCTTATCCGGTAACTATCGTCTTGAGTCCAACCCGGTAAGACACGACTTATCGCCACTGGCAGCAGCCA
CTGGTAACAGGATTAGCAGAGCGAGGTAT
Features (pLannotate 1.2.2; 25 found; start..end, strand, type, name):
    291..1085    -  CDS            KanR: aminoglycoside phosphotransferase; aphA-3; confers resistance to kanamycin
   1510..1534    +  misc_feature   LB T-DNA repeat: left border repeat from nopaline C58 T-DNA
   1612..1786    -  polyA_signal   CaMV poly(A) signal: cauliflower mosaic virus polyadenylation signal
   1843..2635    -  CDS            NeoR/KanR (fragment): aminoglycoside phosphotransferase from Tn5; aph(3')-II (or nptII); confers resistance to neomycin, kanamycin, and G418 (Geneticin®)
   2703..3379    -  promoter       CaMV 35S promoter (enhanced): cauliflower mosaic virus 35S promoter with a duplicated enhancer region
   3469..3557    +  CDS            lacI (fragment): lac repressor; lacI; The lac repressor binds to the lac operator to inhibit transcription in E. coli. This inhibition can be relieved by adding lactose or isopropyl-β-D-thiogalactopyranoside (IPTG).
   3570..3591    +  protein_bind   CAP binding site: CAP binding activates transcription in the presence of cAMP. E. coli catabolite activator protein
   3606..3636    +  promoter       lac promoter: promoter for the E. coli lac operon
   3640..3662    +  protein_bind   lac operator (fragment): The lac repressor binds to the lac operator to inhibit transcription in E. coli. This inhibition can be relieved by adding lactose or isopropyl-β-D-thiogalactopyranoside (IPTG). lac repressor encoded by lacI
   4142..4266    +  protein_bind   attR1: mutant version of attR; recombination site for the Gateway® LR reaction LR Clonase™
   4291..4321    +  promoter       lac UV5 promoter: E. coli lac promoter with an "up" mutation
   4345..4374    +  promoter       cat promoter (fragment): promoter of the E. coli cat gene encoding chloramphenicol acetyltransferase
   4375..5055    +  CDS            CmR: chloramphenicol acetyltransferase confers resistance to chloramphenicol
   5212..5370    +  CDS            ccdA (fragment): CCDA_ECO57 - Also known as H, letA. Experimental evidence at protein level: Swiss-Prot protein existence level 1. Antitoxin component of a type II toxin-antitoxin (TA) system which inhibits the post-segregational killing (PSK) of plasmid-free cells, also referred to as a plasmid addiction system. Binds to and blocks the activity of CcdB; will also remove bound CcdB protein from the CcdB-GyrA complex by forming a CcdA-CcdB complex, a process termed rejuvenation. Functions as a transcriptional corepressor for the ccdAB operon, repression also requires CcdB (By similarity). From Escherichia coli
   5375..5680    +  CDS            ccdB: CcdB, a bacterial toxin that poisons DNA gyrase; ccdB; Plasmids containing the ccdB gene cannot be propagated in standard E. coli strains.
   5721..5845    -  protein_bind   attR2: mutant version of attR; recombination site for the Gateway® LR reaction LR Clonase™
   6408..7199    -  CDS            REPA_WDVS: Experimental evidence at protein level: Swiss-Prot protein existence level 1. Implicated in enhancement of V-sense gene expression. Acts a an inhibitor of C-sense gene transcription (By similarity). From Wheat dwarf virus (isolate Sweden) (WDV).
   7649..7673    +  misc_feature   RB T-DNA repeat: right border repeat from nopaline C58 T-DNA
   8013..8414    +  CDS            Y4CG_SINFN (fragment): Protein inferred from homology: Swiss-Prot protein existence level 3. From Sinorhizobium fredii (strain NBRC 101917 / NGR234).
   8974..9603    +  CDS            pVS1 StaA: stability protein from the Pseudomonas plasmid pVS1 (Heeb et al., 2000)
  10032..11105   +  CDS            pVS1 RepA: replication protein from the Pseudomonas plasmid pVS1 (Heeb et al., 2000)
  11171..11365   +  rep_origin     pVS1 oriV: origin of replication for the Pseudomonas plasmid pVS1 (Heeb et al., 2000)
  11568..11607   +  CDS            rop (fragment): Rop protein, which maintains plasmids at low copy number; rop
  11709..11849   +  misc_feature   bom: basis of mobility region from pBR322
  12035..204     -  rep_origin     ori (across the origin): high-copy-number ColE1/pMB1/pBR322/pUC origin of replication
