[The description below was written by a language model from this plasmid's Addgene catalogue record and pLannotate feature annotations shown in this document.]
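Description:
pTRANS_223 is an empty pCAMBIA-derived T-DNA binary vector for plant transformation, part of a modular plant genome engineering toolkit. It serves as the destination (transformation) backbone into which user-assembled cassettes are placed, and no insert is present as deposited. The backbone carries a high-copy ColE1/pUC-type origin with the pBR322 bom region for propagation in E. coli. It also carries the pVS1 oriV with RepA and StaA, a broad-host-range replicon of the kind used for stable maintenance in Agrobacterium. Bacterial selection is by kanamycin through an aphA-3 aminoglycoside phosphotransferase gene located outside the T-DNA. The depositor notes that BsaI, Esp3I and SapI sites were removed from the backbone, which is consistent with use in type IIS restriction enzyme-based assembly.

Between the nopaline-type left and right border repeats lie two main components. Next to the left border is the plant selection cassette: nptII driven by the enhanced (duplicated-enhancer) CaMV 35S promoter and terminated by the CaMV poly(A) signal, giving kanamycin resistance in transformed plant tissue. Following a lac promoter/operator remnant is a counter-selectable cloning cassette containing a chloramphenicol resistance gene and the gyrase toxin gene ccdB, flanked by attR1 and attR2 sites. Replacing this cassette with the desired payload removes ccdB, which is why the empty vector must be kept in a ccdB-tolerant strain. Near the right border the table annotates a wheat dwarf virus Rep/RepA coding region, matching the catalogue's "Viral Replication: WDV". This indicates a geminiviral replicon design intended to amplify the delivered cargo in plant cells, although other replicon elements, such as the intergenic regions, are not annotated in the feature table.
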