Addgene plasmid #91117: pTRANS_223
Purpose: (Empty Backbone) Transformation, Type: T-DNA, Plant Selection: 2x35S:npt II, Viral Replication: WDV
Depositing lab: Daniel Voytas. Depositing organization: University of Minnesota. Publication: A multi-purpose toolkit to enable advanced genome engineering in plants. Cermak T, Curtin SJ, Gil-Humanes J, Cegan R, Kono TJY, Konecna E, Belanto JJ, Starker CG, Mathre JW, Greenstein RL, Voytas DF. Plant Cell. 2017 May 18. pii: tpc.00922.2016. doi: 10.1105/tpc.16.00922. PubMed 28522548.
Backbone
  Vector backbone: pCAMBIA
  Vector type: Plant Expression
  Selectable markers: Kanamycin
Growth in bacteria
  Bacterial resistance: Kanamycin, 50 μg/mL
  Growth temperature: 37°C
  Growth strain: ccdB Survival
  Copy number: High Copy
Gene/Insert
  Gene/Insert name: None
Terms and licenses: Academic/Nonprofit Terms; Industry Terms: Not Available to Industry
Depositor comments: BsaI, Esp3I and SapI sites removed from the backbone
How to cite: pTRANS_223 was a gift from Daniel Voytas (Addgene plasmid # 91117 ; http://n2t.net/addgene:91117 ; RRID:Addgene_91117)
